Addgene plasmid #102253: BICDN-CIBN
Purpose: Expresses fusion of dynein adapter BICDN (1-594) and CIB1 (1-170)
Depositing lab: Bianxiao Cui. Depositing organization: Stanford University. Publication: Optogenetic control of molecular motors and organelle distributions in cells. Duan L, Che D, Zhang K, Ong Q, Guo S, Cui B. Chem Biol. 2015 May 21;22(5):671-82. doi: 10.1016/j.chembiol.2015.04.014. Epub 2015 May 9. PubMed 25963241.
Backbone
  Vector backbone: pEGFP-N1
  Backbone size w/o insert (bp): 3900
  Total vector size (bp): 6200
  Vector type: Mammalian Expression
Growth in bacteria
  Bacterial resistance: Kanamycin, 50 μg/mL
  Growth temperature: 37°C
  Growth strain: DH5alpha
  Copy number: Unknown
Gene/Insert
  Gene/Insert name: BICDN-CIB1 (alt names: CIB1; BICDN)
  Species: A. thaliana (mustard weed)
  Insert size (bp): 2300
  Entrez Gene: CIB1 (a.k.a. AT4G34530, T4L20.110, T4L20_110, cryptochrome-interacting basic-helix-loop-helix 1)
  Promoter: CMV
  Cloning method: Gibson Cloning
  Sequencing primers: 5′ CMV forward
Terms and licenses: Academic/Nonprofit Terms; Industry Terms: Not Available to Industry
How to cite: BICDN-CIBN was a gift from Bianxiao Cui (Addgene plasmid # 102253 ; http://n2t.net/addgene:102253 ; RRID:Addgene_102253)
