[The description below was written by a language model from this plasmid's Addgene catalogue record and pLannotate feature annotations shown in this document.]
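Description:
BICDN-CIBN is a mammalian expression plasmid of about 6.2 kb built on the pEGFP-N1 backbone. It carries a fusion of the N-terminal portion of the dynein adapter Bicaudal D2 (residues 1-594) to CIBN, the N-terminal 170 residues of the Arabidopsis thaliana transcription factor CIB1. The catalogue lists only A. thaliana as the species, but the feature table matches the BICDN segment to mouse Bicd2. The fusion is transcribed from the human cytomegalovirus immediate early enhancer and promoter and terminated by the SV40 polyadenylation signal. No EGFP coding sequence is annotated, and the stated backbone size is consistent with the reporter having been removed, so the fusion appears to be untagged and non-fluorescent.

The plasmid replicates in E. coli from a high-copy ColE1/pUC-type origin and also carries an f1 phage origin. A single NeoR/KanR gene (aminoglycoside phosphotransferase from Tn5) is placed behind tandem bacterial (bla) and SV40 early promoters and followed by the HSV TK poly(A) signal. This arrangement gives kanamycin resistance in bacteria and allows G418 selection in mammalian cells. The short ble and bGH poly(A) fragments in the annotation are probably backbone remnants or partial matches rather than functional elements.

CIBN binds cryptochrome 2 (CRY2) that has absorbed blue light, while the Bicd2 N-terminus engages and activates dynein-dynactin for processive movement along microtubules. Paired with a CRY2 fusion anchored to a cargo or organelle, which is not part of this plasmid, the construct lets illumination recruit dynein activity to that cargo. This fits the associated work on optogenetic control of molecular motors and organelle distribution in cells.
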