Features (pLannotate 1.2.2; 14 found; start..end, strand, type, name):
     61..364     +  enhancer       CMV enhancer: human cytomegalovirus immediate early enhancer
    365..568     +  promoter       CMV promoter: human cytomegalovirus (CMV) immediate early promoter
    591..652     +  misc_feature   MCS (fragment): multiple cloning site
    657..2435    +  CDS            Bicd2 (fragment): BICD2_MOUSE - Also known as Kiaa0699. Experimental evidence at protein level: Swiss-Prot protein existence level 1. Acts as an adapter protein linking the dynein motor complex to various cargos and converts dynein from a non-processive to a highly processive motor in the presence of dynactin. Facilitates and stabilizes the interaction between dynein and dynactin and activates dynein processivity (the ability to move along a microtubule for a long distance without falling off the track) (PubMed:11483508, PubMed:25035494, PubMed:24986880, PubMed:22956769). Facilitates the binding of RAB6A to the
   2454..2963    +  CDS            CIBN: N-terminal portion of the CIB1 transcription factor from Arabidopsis thaliana binds to CRY2 (cryptochrome 2) that has absorbed blue light (Kennedy et al., 2010)
   2981..3102    +  polyA_signal   SV40 poly(A) signal: SV40 polyadenylation signal
   3136..3564    -  rep_origin     f1 ori (sequence partly withheld): f1 bacteriophage origin of replication; arrow indicates direction of (+) strand synthesis
   3591..3695    +  promoter       AmpR promoter: bla
   3697..4054    +  promoter       SV40 promoter: SV40 enhancer and early promoter
   4089..4883    +  CDS            NeoR/KanR: aminoglycoside phosphotransferase from Tn5; aph(3')-II (or nptII); confers resistance to neomycin, kanamycin, and G418 (Geneticin®)
   4904..5056    +  CDS            ble (fragment): BLE_KLEPN - Experimental evidence at protein level: Swiss-Prot protein existence level 1. Binding protein with a strong affinity to the bleomycin family of antibiotics. Binds to CL990; an antimitotic-antibiotic compound. From Klebsiella pneumoniae.
   5115..5162    +  polyA_signal   HSV TK poly(A) signal: herpes simplex virus thymidine kinase polyadenylation signal (Cole and Stacy, 1985)
   5253..5269    -  polyA_signal   bGH poly(A) signal (fragment): bovine growth hormone polyadenylation signal
   5491..6079    +  rep_origin     ori: high-copy-number ColE1/pMB1/pBR322/pUC origin of replication
>Addgene plasmid #102253 | BICDN-CIBN | addgene full sequence | sequence record 198856 | Addgene NGS Result
TAGTTATTAATAGTAATCAATTACGGGGTCATTAGTTCATAGCCCATATATGGAGTTCCGCGTTACATAA
CTTACGGTAAATGGCCCGCCTGGCTGACCGCCCAACGACCCCCGCCCATTGACGTCAATAATGACGTATG
TTCCCATAGTAACGCCAATAGGGACTTTCCATTGACGTCAATGGGTGGAGTATTTACGGTAAACTGCCCA
CTTGGCAGTACATCAAGTGTATCATATGCCAAGTACGCCCCCTATTGACGTCAATGACGGTAAATGGCCC
GCCTGGCATTATGCCCAGTACATGACCTTATGGGACTTTCCTACTTGGCAGTACATCTACGTATTAGTCA
TCGCTATTACCATGGTGATGCGGTTTTGGCAGTACATCAATGGGCGTGGATAGCGGTTTGACTCACGGGG
ATTTCCAAGTCTCCACCCCATTGACGTCAATGGGAGTTTGTTTTGGCACCAAAATCAACGGGACTTTCCA
AAATGTCGTAACAACTCCGCCCCATTGACGCAAATGGGCGGTAGGCGTGTACGGTGGGAGGTCTATATAA
GCAGAGCTGGTTTAGTGAACCGTCAGATCCGCTAGCGCTACCGGACTCAGATCTCGAGCTCAAGCTTCGA
ATTCTGCAGTCGACGGTACCGCCACCATGTCCGCGCCGTCGGAGGAGGAGGAGTATGCGCGTCTGGTGAT
GGAGGCGCAGCCGGAGTGGCTGCGCGCCGAGGTGAAGCGGCTGTCCCACGAGCTGGCCGAGACCACGCGT
GAGAAGATCCAGGCGGCCGAGTATGGACTGGCGGTGCTGGAGGAGAAGCACCAGCTCAAGCTGCAGTTCG
AGGAGCTCGAGGTGGACTATGAGGCCATCCGCAGCGAGATGGAGCAGCTCAAAGAGGCATTTGGCCAGGC
ACATACAAACCACAAGAAGGTGGCTGCTGATGGTGAGAGCCGGGAGGAGAGCCTGATCCAGGAGTCGGCC
TCCAAGGAGCAGTACTACGTGCGGAAGGTGCTGGAGCTGCAGACAGAGCTGAAACAGCTGCGCAACGTCC
TCACCAACACCCAGTCTGAGAATGAGCGCCTCACGTCTGTGGCCCAGGAGCTAAAAGAGATCAACCAGAA
TGTGGAGATCCAGCGTGGTCGCCTGCGGGATGACATCAAGGAGTACAAGTTCCGGGAGGCCCGTCTACTT
CAGGACTACTCAGAGCTGGAGGAGGAGAACATCAGCCTGCAGAAACAAGTGTCTGTGCTCAGGCAGAACC
AGGTGGAGTTTGAGGGCCTCAAGCATGAAATCAAGCGCCTGGAGGAGGAGACAGAGTACCTCAACAGCCA
GCTAGAGGATGCCATCCGGCTTAAGGAGATCTCTGAACGGCAGTTGGAGGAGGCGCTGGAGACACTGAAG
ACAGAGCGGGAGCAGAAGAACAACCTGCGCAAGGAGTTGTCGCACTACATGAGCATCAACGATTCCTTCT
ATACCAGCCACCTGCAGGTCTCCTTAGATGGCCTCAAGTTCAGTGATGATACTGTCACCGCAGAGCCCAA
CAATGACGCCGAAGCCCTGGTCAATGGCTTTGAGCACAGTGGCTTGGTCAAATCATCCTTGGACAACAAG
ACATCCACACCCAGGAAGGATGGCCTAGCCCCACCCTCCCCCAGCCTCGTCTCTGACCTGCTCAGTGAGC
TCCACATATCTGAGATCCAGAAGCTGAAACAGCAGCTGGTGCAGATGGAGCGGGAGAAGGTGGGCCTGCT
GGCAACACTGCAGGACACACAGAAGCAGCTGGAGCAGGCTCGGGGAACCCTCTCTGAGCAGCATGAGAAG
GTGAATCGTCTCACAGAGAACCTTAGTGCCCTCCGGCGCCTGCAGGCTGGCAAGGAGCGACAGACCTCGT
TGGATAATGAGAAGGACCGTGACAGCCACGAAGACGGTGACTACTATGAGGTGGACATCAATGGGCCTGA
GATCCTGGCCTGCAAGTACCACGTGGCTGTGGCTGAGGCTGGCGAGCTCCGGGAGCAGCTCAAGGCGTTG
CGCAGCACACACGAAGCTCGCGAAGCCCAGCACGCAGAAGAAAAGGGCCGGTATGAGGCTGAGGGCCAGG
CACTCACTGAGAAGATCTCTCTGCTGGAGAAGGCTAGCCACCAGGACCGAGAGCTGCTGGCCCATCTGGA
AAAGGAGCTGAAGAAGGTGAGCGATGTGGCTGGTGAGACCCAGGGCAGCCTGAATGTGGCTCAGGATGAG
CTGGTGACCTTCAGCGAGGAGCTGGCCAACCTCTACCACCATGTGTGCATGTGCAACAACGAGACGCCCA
ACCGTGTCATGCTCGACTATTATCGTGAGGGCCAGGGCAAGGCTGGCCGCACCAGCCCAGAGGGCCGCGG
GCGCCGGTCACCTGTCCTCTTGCCCAAGGGGCTGTTGGCCACAGAGGTGGGCCGAGAATTGTACAAGGGA
TCCATGAATGGAGCTATAGGAGGTGACCTTTTGCTCAATTTTCCTGACATGTCGGTCCTAGAGCGCCAAA
GGGCTCACCTCAAGTACCTCAATCCCACCTTTGATTCTCCTCTCGCCGGCTTCTTTGCCGATTCTTCAAT
GATTACCGGCGGCGAGATGGACAGCTATCTTTCGACTGCCGGTTTGAATCTTCCGATGATGTACGGTGAG
ACGACGGTGGAAGGTGATTCAAGACTCTCAATTTCGCCGGAAACGACGCTTGGGACTGGAAATTTCAAGG
CAGCGAAGTTTGATACAGAGACTAAGGATTGTAATGAGGCGGCGAAGAAGATGACGATGAACAGAGATGA
CCTAGTAGAAGAAGGAGAAGAAGAGAAGTCGAAAATAACAGAGCAAAACAATGGGAGCACAAAAAGCATC
AAGAAGATGAAACACAAAGCCAAGAAAGAAGAGAACAATTTCTCTAATGATTCATCTAAAGTGACGAAGG
AATTGGAGAAAACGGATTATATTTAACAATTGTTGTTGTTAACTTGTTTATTGCAGCTTATAATGGTTAC
AAATAAAGCAATAGCATCACAAATTTCACAAATAAAGCATTTTTTTCACTGCATTCTAGTTGTGGTTTGT
CCAAACTCATCAATGTATCTTAAGGCGTAAATTGTAAGCGTTAATATTTTGTTAAAATTCGCGTTAAATT
TTTGTTAAATCAGCTCATTTTTTAACCAATAGGCCGAAATCGGCAAAATCCCTTATAAATCAAAAGAATA
GACCGAGATAGGGT
[37 nt withheld, positions 3235-3271]
AAAGAACGTGGACTCCAACGTCAAAGG
[49 nt withheld, positions 3299-3347]
T
[91 nt withheld, positions 3349-3439]
G
[124 nt withheld, positions 3441-3564]
CAGGTGGCACTTTTCGGGGAAATGTGCGCGGAACCCCTATTTGTTTATTTTTCTAAATACATTCAAATAT
GTATCCGCTCATGAGACAATAACCCTGATAAATGCTTCAATAATATTGAAAAAGGAAGAGTCCTGAGGCG
GAAAGAACCAGCTGTGGAATGTGTGTCAGTTAGGGTGTGGAAAGTCCCCAGGCTCCCCAGCAGGCAGAAG
TATGCAAAGCATGCATCTCAATTAGTCAGCAACCAGGTGTGGAAAGTCCCCAGGCTCCCCAGCAGGCAGA
AGTATGCAAAGCATGCATCTCAATTAGTCAGCAACCATAGTCCCGCCCCTAACTCCGCCCATCCCGCCCC
TAACTCCGCCCAGTTCCGCCCATTCTCCGCCCCATGGCTGACTAATTTTTTTTATTTATGCAGAGGCCGA
GGCCGCCTCGGCCTCTGAGCTATTCCAGAAGTAGTGAGGAGGCTTTTTTGGAGGCCTAGGCTTTTGCAAA
GATCGATCAAGAGACAGGATGAGGATCGTTTCGCATGATTGAACAAGATGGATTGCACGCAGGTTCTCCG
GCCGCTTGGGTGGAGAGGCTATTCGGCTATGACTGGGCACAACAGACAATCGGCTGCTCTGATGCCGCCG
TGTTCCGGCTGTCAGCGCAGGGGCGCCCGGTTCTTTTTGTCAAGACCGACCTGTCCGGTGCCCTGAATGA
ACTGCAAGACGAGGCAGCGCGGCTATCGTGGCTGGCCACGACGGGCGTTCCTTGCGCAGCTGTGCTCGAC
GTTGTCACTGAAGCGGGAAGGGACTGGCTGCTATTGGGCGAAGTGCCGGGGCAGGATCTCCTGTCATCTC
ACCTTGCTCCTGCCGAGAAAGTATCCATCATGGCTGATGCAATGCGGCGGCTGCATACGCTTGATCCGGC
TACCTGCCCATTCGACCACCAAGCGAAACATCGCATCGAGCGAGCACGTACTCGGATGGAAGCCGGTCTT
GTCGATCAGGATGATCTGGACGAAGAGCATCAGGGGCTCGCGCCAGCCGAACTGTTCGCCAGGCTCAAGG
CGAGCATGCCCGACGGCGAGGATCTCGTCGTGACCCATGGCGATGCCTGCTTGCCGAATATCATGGTGGA
AAATGGCCGCTTTTCTGGATTCATCGACTGTGGCCGGCTGGGTGTGGCGGACCGCTATCAGGACATAGCG
TTGGCTACCCGTGATATTGCTGAAGAGCTTGGCGGCGAATGGGCTGACCGCTTCCTCGTGCTTTACGGTA
TCGCCGCTCCCGATTCGCAGCGCATCGCCTTCTATCGCCTTCTTGACGAGTTCTTCTGAGCGGGACTCTG
GGGTTCGAAATGACCGACCAAGCGACGCCCAACCTGCCATCACGAGATTTCGATTCCACCGCCGCCTTCT
ATGAAAGGTTGGGCTTCGGAATCGTTTTCCGGGACGCCGGCTGGATGATCCTCCAGCGCGGGGATCTCAT
GCTGGAGTTCTTCGCCCACCCTAGGGGGAGGCTAACTGAAACACGGAAGGAGACAATACCGGAAGGAACC
CGCGCTATGACGGCAATAAAAAGACAGAATAAAACGCACGGTGTTGGGTCGTTTGTTCATAAACGCGGGG
TTCGGTCCCAGGGCTGGCACTCTGTCGATACCCCACCGAGACCCCATTGGGGCCAATACGCCCGCGTTTC
TTCCTTTTCCCCACCCCACCCCCCAAGTTCGGGTGAAGGCCCAGGGCTCGCAGCCAACGTCGGGGCGGCA
GGCCCTGCCATAGCCTCAGGTTACTCATATATACTTTAGATTGATTTAAAACTTCATTTTTAATTTAAAA
GGATCTAGGTGAAGATCCTTTTTGATAATCTCATGACCAAAATCCCTTAACGTGAGTTTTCGTTCCACTG
AGCGTCAGACCCCGTAGAAAAGATCAAAGGATCTTCTTGAGATCCTTTTTTTCTGCGCGTAATCTGCTGC
TTGCAAACAAAAAAACCACCGCTACCAGCGGTGGTTTGTTTGCCGGATCAAGAGCTACCAACTCTTTTTC
CGAAGGTAACTGGCTTCAGCAGAGCGCAGATACCAAATACTGTTCTTCTAGTGTAGCCGTAGTTAGGCCA
CCACTTCAAGAACTCTGTAGCACCGCCTACATACCTCGCTCTGCTAATCCTGTTACCAGTGGCTGCTGCC
AGTGGCGATAAGTCGTGTCTTACCGGGTTGGACTCAAGACGATAGTTACCGGATAAGGCGCAGCGGTCGG
GCTGAACGGGGGGTTCGTGCACACAGCCCAGCTTGGAGCGAACGACCTACACCGAACTGAGATACCTACA
GCGTGAGCTATGAGAAAGCGCCACGCTTCCCGAAGGGAGAAAGGCGGACAGGTATCCGGTAAGCGGCAGG
GTCGGAACAGGAGAGCGCACGAGGGAGCTTCCAGGGGGAAACGCCTGGTATCTTTATAGTCCTGTCGGGT
TTCGCCACCTCTGACTTGAGCGTCGATTTTTGTGATGCTCGTCAGGGGGGCGGAGCCTATGGAAAAACGC
CAGCAACGCGGCCTTTTTACGGTTCCTGGCCTTTTGCTGGCCTTTTGCTCACATGTTCTTTCCTGCGTTA
TCCCCTGATTCTGTGGATAACCGTATTACCGCCATGCAT
